>Addgene plasmid #227605 | pPICZ A-SLC25A46[I349D]-His (SB256) | addgene full sequence | sequence record 452477 | Addgene NGS Result
GGTAATTAACGACACCCTAGAGGAAGAAAGAGGGGAAATTTAGTATGCTGTGCTTGGGTGTTTTGAAGTG
GTACGGCGATGCGCGGAGTCCGAGAAAATCTGGAAGAGTAAAAAAGGAGTAGAAACATTTTGAAGCTATG
GTGTGTGGGGGATCCGCACAAACGAAGGTCTCACTTAATCTTCTGTACTCTGAAGAGGAGTGGGAAATAC
CAAGAAAAACATCAAACTCGAATGATTTTCCCAAACCCCTACCACAAGATATTCATCAGCTGCGAGATAG
GCTGATCAGGAGCAAGCTCGTACGAGAAGAAACAAAATGACAAAAAAAATCCTATACTATATAGGTTACA
AATAAAAAAGTATCAAAAATGAAGCCTGCATCTCTCAGGCAAATGGCATTCTGACATCCTCTTGATTAGA
ATCTAGCAAGACCGGTCTTCTCGTAAGTGCCCAACTTGAACTGAGGAACAGTCATGTCTAAGGCTAAAAC
TCAATGATGATGATGATGATGGTCGACGGCGCTATTCAGATCCTCTTCTGAGATGAGTTTTTGTTCGGGC
CCAAGCTGGCGGCCGCCTAATGGTGGTGGTGATGATGGTGATGATGATGTCCCTGGAAATAAAGATTCTC
GGAACCACCACCACCAGAACCACCACCACCAGAACCACCACCACCGATATTGTTTTGCAACAAAGTAGAG
TAGATGATCTTAGTGATTTGCAAAACAGCAGCATGCAAAGTGTATTGGATAATAACAGCACCGAAACCCT
TGTAGAAACCAAAAACACCCTCTTCTTGTCTGATAGTGTTGATACAATCTCTCATACCCTCATATTGAGT
ATTAATAGGCAAAACTTCGTAACCCAAATCAGTGTTATCGATATCAGTTCTAGTACCTTGGATGTGCAAT
CTATGCAAAACAGTTTCCAATGGGTACAAGATAACATCAGAACACAAAGAAGCAGCGAAATTAGCAATCA
ACTCAGGAAAATAAGCATCCAACATAGATTGAACTGGAGAAGTAGATTCAGCCAAGTGAGAGTTGTAAGT
CTTTCTCTTCAAGATCAACAAAACGAACTTTTGAATAACAGAAGAGATGATGTAGTGCAAAACACCATGC
AAAACAGTAGGGAAGATCAAAGACAACAATGGCAACAATCTTTTAGAATGAGGAACACCCATACCAATAA
CTCTACCAATACCCTCCTTAACACATTCCAAGATACCAGTGTTATCTCTGATGATCTCAGATTGAACAGT
TTCGATCAAAGAAGCAGAGTAGAAAGGCATAGCAACAACGTAAGTCAAAGACTTCAACAACAAGTGCTCT
CCAATTTGTTTTGGAGACCACTTATGCAAAACTTCTCTAGGCAATGGAGTGAACTCAGAAATAATACCTT
CAGCACCCAAAGTAACACCTTGAACAATAAAAGTAGAACCCATACCCTTCCACAAAGCTCTAGGACCTTG
AGTCTTATTGAAAGAGTACATGATGTTAATAACAGTGAATGGAGTCAAGTGATAATGTTGAGCGTGGTAA
TTAACTTGACATTGTCTTCTCAAAACGATACATGGATGAGCCAAAACGTTCTCAGTGAACAAAGAAGCCA
AACCAATACCGAAACCAGCAAATCTATTCAATTGTTCAGAAGATTGACCTTGAACAGAACCACCACCACC
AGAAGAAAATGGCTCTTCAGTAGGACCCTCATATGGAGTAGAAGTAGTAGGAACACCGTAAGGTGGAGAC
TTTTCACCCCAGTGCAAGTTTCTAGAACCTGGAATATCAGGTGGAGTAGTAACCCAATGACCCAAATCAG
AACCAGTAGAAAAAGATCTAGCAGGGAAAGCTCCTCCAAATCCTTGCTCGTCTCTGGCTCCTCCTCTGTA
TCCCAAACCGTCAAATCCGTCAGGTCTTCTAGGGTGCATGGTACCGATCCGAGACGGCCGGCTGGGCCAC
GTGAATTCCTCGTTTCGAATAATTAGTTGTTTTTTGATCTTCTCAAGTTGTCGTTAAAAGTCGTTAAAAT
CAAAAGCTTGTCAATTGGAACCAGTCGCAATTATGAAAGTAAGCTAATAATGATGATAAAAAAAAAGGTT
TAAGACAGGGCAGCTTCCTTCTGTTTATATATTGCTGTCAAGTAGGGGTTAGAACAGTTAAATTTTGATC
ATGAACGTTAGGCTATCAGCAGTATTCCCACCAGAATCTTGGAAGCATACAATGTGGAGACAATGCATAA
TCATCCAAAAAGCGGGTGTTTCCCCATTTGCGTTTCGGCACAGGTGCACCGGGGTTCAGAAGCGATAGAG
AGACTGCGCTAAGCATTAATGAGATTATTTTTGAGCATTCGTCAATCAATACCAAACAAGACAAACGGTA
TGCCGACTTTTGGAAGTTTCTTTTTGACCAACTGGCCGTTAGCATTTCAACGAACCAAACTTAGTTCATC
TTGGATGAGATCACGCTTTTGTCATATTAGGTTCCAAGACAGCGTTTAAACTGTCAGTTTTGGGCCATTT
GGGGAACATGAAACTATTTGACCCCACACTCAGAAAGCCCTCATCTGGAGTGATGTTCGGGTGTAATGCG
GAGCTTGTTGCATTCGGAAATAAACAAACATGAACCTCGCCAGGGGGGCCAGGATAGACAGGCTAATAAA
GTCATGGTGTTAGTAGCCTAATAGAAGGAATTGGAATGAGCGAGCTCCAATCAAGCCCAATAACTGGGCT
GGTTTTTCGATGGCAAAAGTGGGTGTTGAGGAGAAGAGGAGTGGAGGTCCTGCGTTTGCAACGGTCTGCT
GCTAGTGTATCCCCTCCTGTTGCGTTTGGCACTTATGTGTGAGAATGGACCTGTGGATGTCGGATGGCAA
AAAGGTTTCATTCAACCTTTCGTCTTTGGATGTTAGATCTGATCTCATGACCAAAATCCCTTAACGTGAG
TTTTCGTTCCACTGAGCGTCAGACCCCGTAGAAAAGATCAAAGGATCTTCTTGAGATCCTTTTTTTCTGC
GCGTAATCTGCTGCTTGCAAACAAAAAAACCACCGCTACCAGCGGTGGTTTGTTTGCCGGATCAAGAGCT
ACCAACTCTTTTTCCGAAGGTAACTGGCTTCAGCAGAGCGCAGATACCAAATACTGTTCTTCTAGTGTAG
CCGTAGTTAGGCCACCACTTCAAGAACTCTGTAGCACCGCCTACATACCTCGCTCTGCTAATCCTGTTAC
CAGTGGCTGCTGCCAGTGGCGATAAGTCGTGTCTTACCGGGTTGGACTCAAGACGATAGTTACCGGATAA
GGCGCAGCGGTCGGGCTGAACGGGGGGTTCGTGCACACAGCCCAGCTTGGAGCGAACGACCTACACCGAA
CTGAGATACCTACAGCGTGAGCTATGAGAAAGCGCCACGCTTCCCGAAGGGAGAAAGGCGGACAGGTATC
CGGTAAGCGGCAGGGTCGGAACAGGAGAGCGCACGAGGGAGCTTCCAGGGGGAAACGCCTGGTATCTTTA
TAGTCCTGTCGGGTTTCGCCACCTCTGACTTGAGCGTCGATTTTTGTGATGCTCGTCAGGGGGGCGGAGC
CTATGGAAAAACGCCAGCAACGCGGCCTTTTTACGGTTCCTGGCCTTTTGCTGGCCTTTTGCTCACATGT
TGGTCTCCAGCTTGCAAATTAAAGCCTTCGAGCGTCCCAAAACCTTCTCAAGCAAGGTTTTCAGTATAAT
GTTACATGCGTACACGCGTCTGTACAGAAAAAAAAGAAAAATTTGAAATATAAATAACGTTCTTAATACT
AACATAACTATAAAAAAATAAATAGGGACCTAGACTTCAGGTTGTCTAACTCCTTCCTTTTCGGTTAGAG
CGGATGTGGGGGGAGGGCGTGAATGTAAGCGTGACATAACTAATTACATGATATCGACAAAGGAAAAGGG
GGACGGATCTCCGAGGCCTCGGACCCGTCGGGCCGCGTCGGACGTGTCAGTCCTGCTCCTCGGCCACGAA
GTGCACGCAGTTGCCGGCCGGGTCGCGCAGGGCGAACTCCCGCCCCCACGGCTGCTCGCCGATCTCGGTC
ATGGCCGGCCCGGAGGCGTCCCGGAAGTTCGTGGACACGACCTCCGACCACTCGGCGTACAGCTCGTCCA
GGCCGCGCACCCACACCCAGGCCAGGGTGTTGTCCGGCACCACCTGGTCCTGGACCGCGCTGATGAACAG
GGTCACGTCGTCCCGGACCACACCGGCGAAGTCGTCCTCCACGAAGTCCCGGGAGAACCCGAGCCGGTCG
GTCCAGAACTCGACCGCTCCGGCGACGTCGCGCGCGGTGAGCACCGGAACGGCACTGGTCAACTTGGCCA
TGGTTTAGTTCCTCACCTTGTCGTATTATACTATGCCGATATACTATGCCGATGATTAATTGTCAACACC
GCCCTTAGATTAGATTGCTATGCTTTCTTTCTAATGAGCAAGAAGTAAAAAAAGTTGTAATAGAACAAGA
AAAATGAAACTGAAACTTGAGAAATTGAAGACCGTTTATTAACTTAAATATCAATGGGAGGTCATCGAAA
GAGAAAAAAATCAAAAAAAAAAATTTTCAAGAAAAAGAAACGTGATAAAAATTTTTATTGCCTTTTTCGA
CGAAGAAAAAGAAACGAGGCGGTCTCTTTTTTCTTTTCCAAACCTTTAGTACG
Features (pLannotate 1.2.2; 11 found; start..end, strand, type, name):
    169..415     -  terminator     AOX1 terminator: Pichia pastoris AOX1; transcription terminator for AOX1
    419..484     -  CDS            AOX1 (fragment): ALOX1_KOMPC - Experimental evidence at protein level: Swiss-Prot protein existence level 1. Major isoform of alcohol oxidase, which catalyzes the oxidation of methanol to formaldehyde and hydrogen peroxide, the first step in the methanol utilization pathway of methylotrophic yeasts. From Komagataella phaffii (strain ATCC 76273 / CBS 7435 / CECT 11047 / NRRL Y-11430 / Wegner 21-1) (Yeast) (Pichia pastoris).
    494..511     -  CDS            capTEV™ (fragment): composite tag for in vivo biotinylation, TEV protease cleavage, and 6xHis tagging
    611..633     -  CDS            capTEV™ (fragment): composite tag for in vivo biotinylation, TEV protease cleavage, and 6xHis tagging
    676..1929    -  CDS            SLC25A46: S2546_HUMAN - Also known as TB1. Experimental evidence at protein level: Swiss-Prot protein existence level 1. May play a role in mitochondrial dynamics by controlling mitochondrial membrane fission. From Homo sapiens (Human).
   1971..2909    -  promoter       AOX1 promoter: Pichia pastoris AOX1; inducible promoter, regulated by methanol
   2991..3579    +  rep_origin     ori: high-copy-number ColE1/pMB1/pBR322/pUC origin of replication
   3654..3901    -  terminator     CYC1 terminator: S. cerevisiae CYC1; transcription terminator for CYC1
   3967..4341    -  CDS            BleoR: antibiotic-binding protein; Sh ble from Streptoalloteichus hindustanus; confers resistance to bleomycin, phleomycin, and Zeocin™
   4360..4407    -  promoter       EM7 promoter: synthetic bacterial promoter&nbsp
   4414..148     -  promoter       TEF1 promoter (across the origin): S. cerevisiae TEF1; promoter for EF-1α
