[The description below was written by a language model from this plasmid's Addgene catalogue record and pLannotate feature annotations shown in this document.]
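Description:
pPICZ A-SLC25A46[I349D]-His (SB256) is a yeast expression plasmid built on the pPICZ A backbone for methanol-inducible production of a mutant human SLC25A46 in Pichia pastoris (Komagataella phaffii). The sequenced record is 4,673 nt. In E. coli it is maintained through a high-copy ColE1/pUC-type origin. Selection in both hosts relies on a single Sh ble (BleoR) gene conferring Zeocin resistance. This gene sits behind tandem promoters, the S. cerevisiae TEF1 promoter for expression in yeast and the synthetic EM7 promoter for expression in bacteria, and is followed by the CYC1 terminator. No yeast replication origin is annotated, which fits the usual use of pPICZ vectors as integrating constructs that recombine into the Pichia genome through their AOX1 homology.

The expression cassette consists of the AOX1 promoter, the SLC25A46 coding sequence, and the AOX1 terminator. The AOX1 promoter is strongly induced by methanol, allowing expression to be switched on after biomass has accumulated. SLC25A46 is a member of the mitochondrial solute carrier family implicated in mitochondrial membrane dynamics, and here it carries an I349D substitution. The catalogue entry lists a C-terminal 10xHis tag for affinity purification. The automated annotation instead marks two short fragments downstream of the insert as matching a composite TEV-cleavage/His tag. These probably correspond to the His tag and perhaps a protease site or linker, but the record does not confirm a cleavage site. The insert was assembled by Gibson cloning. The associated work concerns SLC25A46 interaction interfaces with the mitochondrial fusion proteins Opa1 and Mfn2, so the plasmid is suited to producing purified mutant protein for biochemical comparison with the wild-type form.
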