Addgene plasmid #227605: pPICZ A-SLC25A46[I349D]-His (SB256)
Purpose: Inducible expression of His-tagged SLC25A46 with I349D mutation in Pichia pastoris
Depositing lab: Luke Chao. Depositing organization: Massachusetts General Hospital. Publication: Identification of SLC25A46 interaction interfaces with mitochondrial membrane fusogens Opa1 and Mfn2. Boopathy S, Luce BE, Lugo CM, Hakim P, McDonald J, Kim HL, Ponce J, Ueberheide BM, Chao LH. J Biol Chem. 2024 Aug 31:107740. doi: 10.1016/j.jbc.2024.107740. PubMed 39222684.
Backbone
  Vector backbone: pPICZ A
  Vector type: Yeast Expression
Growth in bacteria
  Bacterial resistance: Bleocin (Zeocin), 50 μg/mL
  Growth temperature: 37°C
  Growth strain: DH5alpha
  Copy number: High Copy
Gene/Insert
  Gene/Insert name: SLC25A46
  Species: H. sapiens (human)
  Mutation: I349D
  Entrez Gene: SLC25A46 (a.k.a. HMSN6B, PCH1E)
  Promoter: AOX1
  Tag / fusion protein: 10xHis (C terminal on insert)
  Cloning method: Gibson Cloning
Terms and licenses: Academic/Nonprofit Terms; Industry Terms: Not Available to Industry
How to cite: pPICZ A-SLC25A46[I349D]-His (SB256) was a gift from Luke Chao (Addgene plasmid # 227605 ; http://n2t.net/addgene:227605 ; RRID:Addgene_227605)
